>Addgene plasmid #97091 | pYFP-NEAT1_IS_RT | depositor partial sequence | sequence record 178727 | Complete sequence of the repair template
TTAAAAATCATGGTTATTTTTATCGTTGGGATCTTTCTGTCTTCTGGGTTCCATTTTTTAAATGTTTAAA
AATATGTTGACATGGTAGTTCAGTTCTTAACCAATGACTTGGGGATGATGCAAACAATTACTGTCGTTGG
GATTTAGAGTGTATTAGTCACGCATGTATGGTTAAGTAGTCTCGGGTATGCTGTTGTGAAATTGAAACTC
GAAAAGTAGATGGTTGAAAGTACTGGTATGTTGCTCTCGATGGTAAGAACTAATTCTGTTACGTCATCGA
CATAATTACTAATCACTTTTCTTCCCCTTGCTTTACAGCACAGACAAGGTTTGAGTTCTAAACTCATTAG
AATTGTTGTATTGCTATGTTACATTTCTCGACCCCTATCACATTGCCTTCATAACGACTTTGGATGTATC
TTCATATTGTAGATTTAGGTCTAGATTTGCTAGCTCCAAGTAATTAAGGCCATGTAGGAGAGCATGGTAA
CC
