[The description below was written by a language model from this plasmid's Addgene catalogue record.]
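Description:
pYFP-NEAT1_IS_RT is a donor plasmid for CRISPR-mediated genome editing of the human long noncoding RNA gene NEAT1. It is built on the Clontech pEGFP-C1 mammalian expression backbone, is maintained as a high-copy plasmid in E. coli, and is selected with kanamycin. The fluorescent protein of the parent vector has been converted from EGFP to EYFP by five point substitutions. The CMV promoter listed in the record is the promoter that drives the fluorescent protein in this backbone, so the plasmid should report its own uptake by yellow fluorescence, which would allow transfected cells to be identified or enriched, although the record does not state this use explicitly.

The payload is NEAT1_IS_RT, a fully synthesized homology-directed repair template that was cloned into the backbone's MluI site. The template carries human NEAT1 sequence with mutations that disrupt the polyadenylation signal of the short NEAT1_1 isoform, along with several splicing factor binding sites. Once copied into the genome, these changes are intended to impair 3′-end processing of NEAT1_1 and so alter the isoform output of the locus. The exact mutations, homology arm lengths and insert orientation are not given in the record, which refers to the original publication for those details.

The plasmid is meant to be co-delivered with two companion px335-based vectors, px335-NEAT1_IS_v1 and v2. The px335 backbone generally expresses a Cas9 nickase with a guide RNA, so the pairing suggests a double-nicking strategy to stimulate repair from this template. The associated work used such editing to dissect the functions and subcellular localisation of NEAT1 isoforms relative to paraspeckles.
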