Addgene plasmid #97091: pYFP-NEAT1_IS_RT
Purpose: Encodes a HR repair template that mutates the poly(A) signal as well as a few splicing factor binding sites of human NEAT1_1 isoform. Best used with px335-NEAT1_IS_v1 and v2 vectors.
Depositing lab: Archa Fox. Depositing organization: University of Western Australia. Publication: Functional dissection of NEAT1 using genome editing reveals substantial localisation of the NEAT1_1 isoform outside paraspeckles. Li R, Harvey AR, Hodgetts SI, Fox AH. RNA. 2017 Mar 21. pii: rna.059477.116. doi: 10.1261/rna.059477.116. PubMed 28325845.
Backbone
  Vector backbone: pEGFP-C1
  Backbone manufacturer: Clontech
  Vector type: CRISPR
Growth in bacteria
  Bacterial resistance: Kanamycin, 50 μg/mL
  Growth temperature: 37°C
  Growth strain: DH5alpha
  Copy number: High Copy
Gene/Insert
  Gene/Insert name: NEAT1_IS_RT
  Species: H. sapiens (human)
  Entrez Gene: NEAT1 (a.k.a. LINC00084, NCRNA00084, TP53LC15, TncRNA, VINC)
  Promoter: CMV
  Cloning method: Restriction Enzyme; 5′ cloning site Unknown (unknown if destroyed); 3′ cloning site Unknown (unknown if destroyed)
Terms and licenses: Academic/Nonprofit Terms; Industry Terms: Not Available to Industry
Depositor comments: The entire repair template is synthesized and then cloned into the MluI site. Original EGFP was mutated to EYFP using mutation: L65F, T66G, V69L, S73A, T204Y. Also see original publication for mutations on the repair template.
How to cite: pYFP-NEAT1_IS_RT was a gift from Archa Fox (Addgene plasmid # 97091 ; http://n2t.net/addgene:97091 ; RRID:Addgene_97091)
